Addgene plasmid #124491: hKCNB1 F416L
Purpose: missense mutation in children with EOEE. HA tagged in C-terminus, pCIneo vector
Depositing lab: Federico Sesti. Publication: Complexes formed with integrin-alpha5 and KCNB1 potassium channel wild type or epilepsy-susceptibility variants modulate cellular plasticity via Ras and Akt signaling. Yu W, Shin MR, Sesti F. FASEB J. 2019 Dec;33(12):14680-14689. doi: 10.1096/fj.201901792R. Epub 2019 Nov 2. PubMed 31682765.
Backbone
  Vector backbone: pHA-CIneo (Promega’s pCI-neo vector modified with a HA-tag)
  Backbone manufacturer: promega
  Vector type: Mammalian Expression
Growth in bacteria
  Bacterial resistance: Ampicillin, 100 μg/mL
  Growth temperature: 37°C
  Growth strain: DH5alpha
  Copy number: Unknown
Gene/Insert
  Gene/Insert name: human KCNB1
  Species: H. sapiens (human)
  Insert size (bp): 2578
  Mutation: changed phenyalanine 416 to leucine
  Entrez Gene: KCNB1 (a.k.a. DRK1, Kv2.1)
  Tag / fusion protein: HA (C terminal on insert)
  Cloning method: Restriction Enzyme; 5′ cloning site EcoRI (not destroyed); 3′ cloning site EcoRI (not destroyed)
  Sequencing primers: 5′ agctgaattccaccatgccggcgggcatgacg; 3′ TGGGTAGAATTCGATGCTCTGATCTCGTGTGCTTC
Terms and licenses: Academic/Nonprofit Terms; Industry Terms: Not Available to Industry
How to cite: hKCNB1 F416L was a gift from Federico Sesti (Addgene plasmid # 124491 ; http://n2t.net/addgene:124491 ; RRID:Addgene_124491)
