[The description below was written by a language model from this plasmid's Addgene catalogue record and pLannotate feature annotations shown in this document.]
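Description:
hKCNB1 F416L is a mammalian expression plasmid built on pHA-CIneo, a derivative of the pCI-neo vector modified to supply an HA epitope tag. It carries the human KCNB1 coding sequence, which encodes the voltage-gated potassium channel also known as Kv2.1 or DRK1, with phenylalanine 416 changed to leucine. The record describes this as a missense variant found in children with early-onset epileptic encephalopathy. The roughly 2.6 kb insert was cloned between two retained EcoRI sites and reads in frame into a C-terminal HA tag; the sequence annotation detects this tag as a short fragment matching part of a 3xHA element.

Expression is driven by the human cytomegalovirus immediate-early enhancer and promoter, followed by a chimeric β-globin/immunoglobulin intron that generally improves transcript processing and yield, and transcripts are terminated at an SV40 polyadenylation signal. A T7 promoter sits just upstream of the coding sequence and could support in vitro transcription, while a partial T3 promoter lies downstream in the opposite orientation. A separate cassette places the neomycin phosphotransferase gene under the SV40 enhancer/early promoter with a synthetic poly(A) signal, which allows G418 selection of stably transfected mammalian cells. In bacteria the 8,063 nt plasmid replicates from a ColE1/pUC-type origin and is selected with ampicillin through the β-lactamase gene; an f1 origin is also present for single-stranded DNA production. The associated work examined complexes of integrin-α5 with wild-type KCNB1 or epilepsy-susceptibility variants and their effects on Ras and Akt signaling, so the construct suits expression and HA-based detection of the mutant channel in cultured cells.
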