Features (pLannotate 1.2.2; 20 found; start..end, strand, type, name):
      3..380     +  enhancer       CMV enhancer: human cytomegalovirus immediate early enhancer
    381..592     +  promoter       CMV promoter: human cytomegalovirus (CMV) immediate early promoter
    753..885     +  intron         chimeric intron: chimera between introns from human β-globin and immunoglobulin heavy chain genes
    930..948     +  promoter       T7 promoter: promoter for bacteriophage T7 RNA polymerase
    974..3547    +  CDS            KCNB1: KCNB1_HUMAN - Experimental evidence at protein level: Swiss-Prot protein existence level 1. Voltage-gated potassium channel that mediates transmembrane potassium transport in excitable membranes, primarily in the brain, but also in the pancreas and cardiovascular system. Contributes to the regulation of the action potential (AP) repolarization, duration and frequency of repetitive AP firing in neurons, muscle cells and endocrine cells and plays a role in homeostatic attenuation of electrical excitability throughout the brain (PubMed:23161216). Plays also a role in the regulation of exocytosis
   3554..3582    +  CDS            3xHA (fragment): three tandem HA epitope tags
   3595..3612    -  promoter       T3 promoter (fragment): promoter for bacteriophage T3 RNA polymerase
   3630..3751    -  polyA_signal   SV40 poly(A) signal: SV40 polyadenylation signal
   3774..3842    -  CDS            large T antigen (fragment): large T antigen from SV40 (simian virus 40)
   3866..3933    +  CDS            lacZα (fragment): LacZα fragment of β-galactosidase; lacZ fragment
   3937..4365    +  rep_origin     f1 ori (sequence partly withheld): f1 bacteriophage origin of replication; arrow indicates direction of (+) strand synthesis
   4393..4444    -  misc_feature   bom (fragment): basis of mobility region from pBR322
   4509..4866    +  promoter       SV40 promoter: SV40 enhancer and early promoter
   4917..5708    +  CDS            neo: KKA2_KLEPN - Also known as kan, nptII. Experimental evidence at protein level: Swiss-Prot protein existence level 1. Resistance to kanamycin, neomycin, paromomycin, ribostamycin, butirosin and gentamicin B. From Klebsiella pneumoniae.
   5775..5823    +  polyA_signal   poly(A) signal: synthetic polyadenylation signal
   5843..5897    -  misc_feature   bom (fragment): basis of mobility region from pBR322
   5999..6034    -  CDS            rop (fragment): Rop protein, which maintains plasmids at low copy number; rop
   6129..6233    +  promoter       AmpR promoter: bla
   6234..7094    +  CDS            AmpR: β-lactamase; bla; confers resistance to ampicillin, carbenicillin, and related antibiotics
   7265..7853    +  rep_origin     ori: high-copy-number ColE1/pMB1/pBR322/pUC origin of replication
>Addgene plasmid #124491 | hKCNB1 F416L | addgene full sequence | sequence record 251796 | Addgene NGS Result
GGCATTGATTATTGACTAGTTATTAATAGTAATCAATTACGGGGTCATTAGTTCATAGCCCATATATGGA
GTTCCGCGTTACATAACTTACGGTAAATGGCCCGCCTGGCTGACCGCCCAACGACCCCCGCCCATTGACG
TCAATAATGACGTATGTTCCCATAGTAACGCCAATAGGGACTTTCCATTGACGTCAATGGGTGGAGTATT
TACGGTAAACTGCCCACTTGGCAGTACATCAAGTGTATCATATGCCAAGTCCGCCCCCTATTGACGTCAA
TGACGGTAAATGGCCCGCCTGGCATTATGCCCAGTACATGACCTTACGGGACTTTCCTACTTGGCAGTAC
ATCTACGTATTAGTCATCGCTATTACCATGGTGATGCGGTTTTGGCAGTACACCAATGGGCGTGGATAGC
GGTTTGACTCACGGGGATTTCCAAGTCTCCACCCCATTGACGTCAATGGGAGTTTGTTTTGGCACCAAAA
TCAACGGGACTTTCCAAAATGTCGTAACAACTGCGATCGCCCGCCCCGTTGACGCAAATGGGCGGTAGGC
GTGTACGGTGGGAGGTCTATATAAGCAGAGCTCGTTTAGTGAACCGTCAGATCACTAGAAGCTTTATTGC
GGTAGTTTATCACAGTTAAATTGCTAACGCAGTCAGTGCTTCTGACACAACAGTCTCGAACTTAAGCTGC
AGTGACTCTCTTAAGGTAGCCTTGCAGAAGTTGGTCGTGAGGCACTGGGCAGGTAAGTATCAAGGTTACA
AGACAGGTTTAAGGAGACCAATAGAAACTGGGCTTGTCGAGACAGAGAAGACTCTTGCGTTTCTGATAGG
CACCTATTGGTCTTACTGACATCCACTTTGCCTTTCTCTCCACAGGTGTCCACTCCCAGTTCAATTACAG
CTCTTAAGGCTAGAGTACTTAATACGACTCACTATAGGCTAGCCTCGAGAGCTGAATTCCACCATGCCGG
CGGGCATGACGAAGCATGGCTCCCGCTCCACCAGCTCGCTGCCGCCCGAGCCCATGGAGATCGTGCGCAG
CAAGGCGTGCTCTCGGCGGGTCCGCCTCAACGTCGGGGGGCTGGCGCACGAGGTACTCTGGCGTACCCTG
GACCGCCTGCCCCGCACGCGGCTGGGCAAGCTCCGCGACTGCAACACGCACGACTCGCTGCTGGAGGTGT
GCGATGACTACAGCCTCGACGACAACGAGTACTTCTTTGACCGCCACCCGGGCGCCTTCACCTCCATCCT
CAACTTCTACCGCACTGGGCGACTGCACATGATGGAGGAGATGTGCGCGCTCAGCTTCAGCCAAGAGCTC
GACTACTGGGGCATCGACGAGATCTACCCGGAGTCCTGCTGCCAGGCCCGCTACCACCAGAAGAAAGAGC
AGATGAACGAGGAGCTCAAGCGTGAGGCCGAGACCCTACGGGAGCGGGAAGGCGAGGAGTTCGATAACAC
GTGCTGCGCAGAGAAGAGGAAAAAACTCTGGGACCTACTGGAGAAGCCCAATTCCTCTGTGGCTGCCAAG
ATCCTTGCCATAATTTCCATCATGTTCATCGTCCTCTCCACCATTGCCCTGTCCCTCAACACGCTGCCTG
AGCTACAGAGCCTCGATGAGTTCGGCCAGTCCACAGACAACCCCCAGCTGGCCCACGTGGAGGCCGTGTG
CATCGCATGGTTCACCATGGAGTACCTGCTGAGGTTCCTCTCCTCGCCCAAGAAGTGGAAGTTCTTCAAG
GGCCCACTCAATGCCATTGACTTGTTGGCCATTCTGCCATACTATGTCACCATTTTCCTCACCGAATCCA
ACAAGAGCGTGCTGCAATTCCAGAATGTCCGCCGCGTGGTCCAGATCTTCCGCATCATGCGCATTCTCCG
CATCCTTAAGCTTGCACGCCACTCCACTGGCCTCCAGTCTCTGGGCTTCACTTTGCGGAGGAGCTACAAT
GAGTTGGGCTTGCTCATCCTCTTCCTTGCCATGGGCATTATGATCTTCTCCAGCCTTGTCTTCTTTGCTG
AGAAGGATGAGGACGACACCAAGTTCAAAAGCATCCCAGCCTCTTTCTGGTGGGCCACCATCACCATGAC
TACTGTTGGGTATGGAGACATCTACCCCAAGACTCTCCTGGGGAAAATTGTTGGGGGACTCTGCTGCATT
GCAGGAGTCCTGGTGATTGCTCTTCCCATCCCCATCATCGTCAATAACTTATCTGAGTTCTATAAGGAGC
AGAAGAGACAGGAGAAAGCAATCAAACGGCGAGAGGCTCTGGAGAGAGCCAAGAGGAATGGCAGCATCGT
ATCCATGAACATGAAGGATGCTTTTGCCCGGAGCATTGAGATGATGGACATTGTGGTTGAGAAAAATGGG
GAGAATATGGGTAAGAAAGACAAAGTACAAGATAACCACTTGTCTCCTAACAAATGGAAATGGACAAAGA
GGACACTGTCTGAAACCAGCTCAAGTAAGTCCTTTGAAACCAAGGAACAGGGATCCCCTGAAAAAGCCAG
ATCGTCTTCTAGTCCTCAGCACCTGAACGTTCAGCAGTTGGAAGACATGTACAATAAGATGGCCAAGACC
CAATCCCAACCCATCCTCAATACCAAGGAGTCAGCAGCACAGAGCAAACCAAAGGAAGAACTTGAAATGG
AGAGTATCCCCAGCCCCGTAGCCCCTCTGCCCACTCGCACAGAAGGGGTCATTGACATGCGAAGTATGTC
AAGCATTGATAGTTTCATTAGCTGTGCCACAGACTTCCCTGAGGCCACCAGATTCTCCCACAGCCCTTTG
ACATCACTCCCCAGCAAGACTGGGGGCAGCACAGCCCCAGAAGTGGGCTGGCGGGGAGCTCTGGGTGCCA
GTGGTGGTAGGTTTGTGGAGGCCAACCCCAGCCCTGATGCCAGCCAGCACTCTAGTTTCTTCATCGAGAG
CCCCAAGAGTTCCATGAAAACTAACAACCCTTTGAAGCTCCGAGCACTTAAAGTCAACTTCATGGAGGGT
GACCCCAGTCCACTCCTCCCCGTTCTAGGGATGTACCATGACCCTCTCAGGAACCGGGGGAGTGCTGCGG
CTGCTGTCGCTGGACTGGAGTGTGCCACGCTTTTGGACAAGGCTGTGCTGAGCCCAGAGTCCTCCATCTA
CACCACAGCAAGTGCTAAGACACCCCCCCGGTCTCCTGAGAAACACACAGCAATAGCGTTCAACTTTGAG
GCGGGTGTCCACCAGTACATTGACGCAGACACAGATGATGAGGGACAGCTGCTCTACAGTGTGGACTCCA
GCCCCCCCAAAAGCCTCCCTGGGAGCACCAGTCCGAAGTTCAGCACGGGGACAAGATCGGAGAAAAACCA
CTTTGAAAGCTCCCCTTTACCCACCTCCCCTAAGTTCTTAAGGCAGAACTGTATTTACTCCACAGAAGCA
TTGACTGGAAAAGGCCCCAGTGGTCAGGAAAAGTGCAAACTTGAGAACCACATCTCCCCTGACGTCCGTG
TGTTGCCAGGGGGAGGAGCCCATGGAAGCACACGAGATCAGAGCATCGAATTCTACCCATACGATGTTCC
AGATTACGCTTAGGCGGCCGCTTCCCTTTAGTGAGGGTTAATGCTTCGAGCAGACATGATAAGATACATT
GATGAGTTTGGACAAACCACAACTAGAATGCAGTGAAAAAAATGCTTTATTTGTGAAATTTGTGATGCTA
TTGCTTTATTTGTAACCATTATAAGCTGCAATAAACAAGTTAACAACAACAATTGCATTCATTTTATGTT
TCAGGTTCAGGGGGAGATGTGGGAGGTTTTTTAAAGCAAGTAAAACCTCTACAAATGTGGTAAAATCCGA
TAAGGATCGATCCGGGCTGGCGTAATAGCGAAGAGGCCCGCACCGATCGCCCTTCCCAACAGTTGCGCAG
CCTGAATGGCGAATGG
[124 nt withheld, positions 3937-4060]
C
[91 nt withheld, positions 4062-4152]
A
[49 nt withheld, positions 4154-4202]
CCTTTGACGTTGGAGTCCACGTTCTTT
[37 nt withheld, positions 4230-4266]
ACCCTATCTCGGTCTATTCTTTTGATTTATAAGGGATTTTGCCGATTTCGGCCTATTGGTTAAAAAATGA
GCTGATTTAACAAAAATTTAACGCGAATTTTAACAAAATATTAACGCTTACAATTTCCTGATGCGGTATT
TTCTCCTTACGCATCTGTGCGGTATTTCACACCGCATACGCGGATCTGCGCAGCACCATGGCCTGAAATA
ACCTCTGAAAGAGGAACTTGGTTAGGTACCTTCTGAGGCGGAAAGAACCAGCTGTGGAATGTGTGTCAGT
TAGGGTGTGGAAAGTCCCCAGGCTCCCCAGCAGGCAGAAGTATGCAAAGCATGCATCTCAATTAGTCAGC
AACCAGGTGTGGAAAGTCCCCAGGCTCCCCAGCAGGCAGAAGTATGCAAAGCATGCATCTCAATTAGTCA
GCAACCATAGTCCCGCCCCTAACTCCGCCCATCCCGCCCCTAACTCCGCCCAGTTCCGCCCATTCTCCGC
CCCATGGCTGACTAATTTTTTTTATTTATGCAGAGGCCGAGGCCGCCTCGGCCTCTGAGCTATTCCAGAA
GTAGTGAGGAGGCTTTTTTGGAGGCCTAGGCTTTTGCAAAAAGCTTGATTCTTCTGACACAACAGTCTCG
AACTTAAGGCTAGAGCCACCATGATTGAACAAGATGGATTGCACGCAGGTTCTCCGGCCGCTTGGGTGGA
GAGGCTATTCGGCTATGACTGGGCACAACAGACAATCGGCTGCTCTGATGCCGCCGTGTTCCGGCTGTCA
GCGCAGGGGCGCCCGGTTCTTTTTGTCAAGACCGACCTGTCCGGTGCCCTGAATGAACTGCAGGACGAGG
CAGCGCGGCTATCGTGGCTGGCCACGACGGGCGTTCCTTGCGCAGCTGTGCTCGACGTTGTCACTGAAGC
GGGAAGGGACTGGCTGCTATTGGGCGAAGTGCCGGGGCAGGATCTCCTGTCATCTCACCTTGCTCCTGCC
GAGAAAGTATCCATCATGGCTGATGCAATGCGGCGGCTGCATACGCTTGATCCGGCTACCTGCCCATTCG
ACCACCAAGCGAAACATCGCATCGAGCGAGCACGTACTCGGATGGAAGCCGGTCTTGTCGATCAGGATGA
TCTGGACGAAGAGCATCAGGGGCTCGCGCCAGCCGAACTGTTCGCCAGGCTCAAGGCGCGCATGCCCGAC
GGCGAGGATCTCGTCGTGACCCATGGCGATGCCTGCTTGCCGAATATCATGGTGGAAAATGGCCGCTTTT
CTGGATTCATCGACTGTGGCCGGCTGGGTGTGGCGGACCGCTATCAGGACATAGCGTTGGCTACCCGTGA
TATTGCTGAAGAGCTTGGCGGCGAATGGGCTGACCGCTTCCTCGTGCTTTACGGTATCGCCGCTCCCGAT
TCGCAGCGCATCGCCTTCTATCGCCTTCTTGACGAGTTCTTCTGAGCGGGACTCTGGGGTTCGAAATGAC
CGACCAAGCGACGCCCAACCTGCCATCACGATGGCCGCAATAAAATATCTTTATTTTCATTACATCTGTG
TGTTGGTTTTTTGTGTGAATCGATAGCGATAAGGATCCGCGTATGGTGCACTCTCAGTACAATCTGCTCT
GATGCCGCATAGTTAAGCCAGCCCCGACACCCGCCAACACCCGCTGACGCGCCCTGACGGGCTTGTCTGC
TCCCGGCATCCGCTTACAGACAAGCTGTGACCGTCTCCGGGAGCTGCATGTGTCAGAGGTTTTCACCGTC
ATCACCGAAACGCGCGAGACGAAAGGGCCTCGTGATACGCCTATTTTTATAGGTTAATGTCATGATAATA
ATGGTTTCTTAGACGTCAGGTGGCACTTTTCGGGGAAATGTGCGCGGAACCCCTATTTGTTTATTTTTCT
AAATACATTCAAATATGTATCCGCTCATGAGACAATAACCCTGATAAATGCTTCAATAATATTGAAAAAG
GAAGAGTATGAGTATTCAACATTTCCGTGTCGCCCTTATTCCCTTTTTTGCGGCATTTTGCCTTCCTGTT
TTTGCTCACCCAGAAACGCTGGTGAAAGTAAAAGATGCTGAAGATCAGTTGGGTGCACGAGTGGGTTACA
TCGAACTGGATCTCAACAGCGGTAAGATCCTTGAGAGTTTTCGCCCCGAAGAACGTTTTCCAATGATGAG
CACTTTTAAAGTTCTGCTATGTGGCGCGGTATTATCCCGTATTGACGCCGGGCAAGAGCAACTCGGTCGC
CGCATACACTATTCTCAGAATGACTTGGTTGAGTACTCACCAGTCACAGAAAAGCATCTTACGGATGGCA
TGACAGTAAGAGAATTATGCAGTGCTGCCATAACCATGAGTGATAACACTGCGGCCAACTTACTTCTGAC
AACGATCGGAGGACCGAAGGAGCTAACCGCTTTTTTGCACAACATGGGGGATCATGTAACTCGCCTTGAT
CGTTGGGAACCGGAGCTGAATGAAGCCATACCAAACGACGAGCGTGACACCACGATGCCTGTAGCAATGG
CAACAACGTTGCGCAAACTATTAACTGGCGAACTACTTACTCTAGCTTCCCGGCAACAATTAATAGACTG
GATGGAGGCGGATAAAGTTGCAGGACCACTTCTGCGCTCGGCCCTTCCGGCTGGCTGGTTTATTGCTGAT
AAATCTGGAGCCGGTGAGCGTGGGTCTCGCGGTATCATTGCAGCACTGGGGCCAGATGGTAAGCCCTCCC
GTATCGTAGTTATCTACACGACGGGGAGTCAGGCAACTATGGATGAACGAAATAGACAGATCGCTGAGAT
AGGTGCCTCACTGATTAAGCATTGGTAACTGTCAGACCAAGTTTACTCATATATACTTTAGATTGATTTA
AAACTTCATTTTTAATTTAAAAGGATCTAGGTGAAGATCCTTTTTGATAATCTCATGACCAAAATCCCTT
AACGTGAGTTTTCGTTCCACTGAGCGTCAGACCCCGTAGAAAAGATCAAAGGATCTTCTTGAGATCCTTT
TTTTCTGCGCGTAATCTGCTGCTTGCAAACAAAAAAACCACCGCTACCAGCGGTGGTTTGTTTGCCGGAT
CAAGAGCTACCAACTCTTTTTCCGAAGGTAACTGGCTTCAGCAGAGCGCAGATACCAAATACTGTTCTTC
TAGTGTAGCCGTAGTTAGGCCACCACTTCAAGAACTCTGTAGCACCGCCTACATACCTCGCTCTGCTAAT
CCTGTTACCAGTGGCTGCTGCCAGTGGCGATAAGTCGTGTCTTACCGGGTTGGACTCAAGACGATAGTTA
CCGGATAAGGCGCAGCGGTCGGGCTGAACGGGGGGTTCGTGCACACAGCCCAGCTTGGAGCGAACGACCT
ACACCGAACTGAGATACCTACAGCGTGAGCTATGAGAAAGCGCCACGCTTCCCGAAGGGAGAAAGGCGGA
CAGGTATCCGGTAAGCGGCAGGGTCGGAACAGGAGAGCGCACGAGGGAGCTTCCAGGGGGAAACGCCTGG
TATCTTTATAGTCCTGTCGGGTTTCGCCACCTCTGACTTGAGCGTCGATTTTTGTGATGCTCGTCAGGGG
GGCGGAGCCTATGGAAAAACGCCAGCAACGCGGCCTTTTTACGGTTCCTGGCCTTTTGCTGGCCTTTTGC
TCACATGGCTCGACAGATCTTCAATATTGGCCATTAGCCATATTATTCATTGGTTATATAGCATAAATCA
ATATTGGCTATTGGCCATTGCATACGTTGTATCTATATCATAATATGTACATTTATATTGGCTCATGTCC
AATATGACCGCCATGTT
